>Addgene plasmid #238603 | HiBiT-Rab7a Fusion Vector | addgene full sequence | sequence record 488900 | Addgene NGS Result
TCAATATTGGCCATTAGCCATATTATTCATTGGTTATATAGCATAAATCAATATTGGCTATTGGCCATTG
CATACGTTGTATCTATATCATAATATGTACATTTATATTGGCTCATGTCCAATATGACCGCCATGTTGGC
ATTGATTATTGACTAGTTATTAATAGTAATCAATTACGGGGTCATTAGTTCATAGCCCATATATGGAGTT
CCGCGTTACATAACTTACGGTAAATGGCCCGCCTGGCTGACCGCCCAACGACCCCCGCCCATTGACGTCA
ATAATGACGTATGTTCCCATAGTAACGCCAATAGGGACTTTCCATTGACGTCAATGGGTGGAGTATTTAC
GGTAAACTGCCCACTTGGCAGTACATCAAGTGTATCATATGCCAAGTCCGCCCCCTATTGACGTCAATGA
CGGTAAATGGCCCGCCTGGCATTATGCCCAGTACATGACCTTACGGGACTTTCCTACTTGGCAGTACATC
TACGTATTAGTCATCGCTATTACCATGGTGATGCGGTTTTGGCAGTACACCAATGGGCGTGGATAGCGGT
TTGACTCACGGGGATTTCCAAGTCTCCACCCCATTGACGTCAATGGGAGTTTGTTTTGGCACCAAAATCA
ACGGGACTTTCCAAAATGTCGTAATAACCCCGCCCCGTTGACGCAAATGGGCGGTAGGCGTGTACGGTGG
GAGGTCTATATAAGCAGAGCTGGTTTAGTGAACCGTCAGATCACTAGAAGCTTTATTGCGGTAGTTTATC
ACAGTTAAATTGCTAACGCAGTCAGTGCTTCTGACACAACAGTCTCGAACTTAAGCTGCAGAAGTTGGTC
GTGAGGCACTGGGCAGGTAAGTATCAAGGTTACAAGACAGGTTTAAGGAGACCAATAGAAACTGGGCTTG
TCGAGACAGAGAAGACTCTTGCGTTTCTGATAGGCACCTATTGGTCTTACTGACATCCACTTTGCCTTTC
TCTCCACAGGTGTCCACTCCCAGTTCAATTACAGCTCTTAAGGCTAGAGTATTAATACGACTCACTATAG
GGCTAGCGCTCACCATGGTGAGCGGCTGGCGGCTGTTCAAGAAGATTAGCGGGAGCTCCGGTGGCTCGAG
CGGTGCGATCGCCATGACCTCTAGGAAGAAAGTGTTGCTGAAGGTTATCATCCTGGGAGATTCTGGAGTC
GGGAAGACATCACTCATGAACCAGTATGTGAATAAGAAATTCAGCAATCAGTACAAAGCCACAATAGGAG
CTGACTTTCTGACCAAGGAGGTGATGGTGGATGACAGGCTAGTCACAATGCAGATATGGGACACAGCAGG
ACAGGAACGGTTCCAGTCTCTCGGTGTGGCCTTCTACAGAGGTGCAGACTGCTGCGTTCTGGTATTTGAT
GTGACTGCCCCCAACACATTCAAAACCCTAGATAGCTGGAGAGATGAGTTTCTCATCCAGGCCAGTCCCC
GAGATCCTGAAAACTTCCCATTTGTTGTGTTGGGAAACAAGATTGACCTCGAAAACAGACAAGTGGCCAC
AAAGCGGGCACAGGCCTGGTGCTACAGCAAAAACAACATTCCCTACTTTGAGACCAGTGCCAAGGAGGCC
ATCAACGTGGAGCAGGCGTTCCAGACGATTGCACGGAATGCACTTAAGCAGGAAACGGAGGTGGAGCTGT
ACAACGAATTTCCTGAACCTATCAAACTGGACAAGAATGACCGGGCCAAGGCCTCGGCAGAAAGCTGCAG
TTGCGTTTAAACGAATTCGGGCTCGGTACCCGGGGATCCTCTAGAGTCGACCTGCAGGCATGCAAGCTGA
TCCGGCTGCTAACAAAGCCCGAAAGGAAGCTGAGTTGGCTGCTGCCACCGCTGAGCAATAACTAGCATAA
CCCCTTGGGGCGGCCGCTTCGAGCAGACATGATAAGATACATTGATGAGTTTGGACAAACCACAACTAGA
ATGCAGTGAAAAAAATGCTTTATTTGTGAAATTTGTGATGCTATTGCTTTATTTGTAACCATTATAAGCT
GCAATAAACAAGTTAACAACAACAATTGCATTCATTTTATGTTTCAGGTTCAGGGGGAGATGTGGGAGGT
TTTTTTAAGCAAGTAAAACCTCTACAAATGTGGTAAAATCGAATTTTAACAAAATATTAACGCTTACAAT
TTCCTGATGCGGTATTTTCTCCTTACGCATCTGTGCGGTATTTCACACCGCATACGCGGATCTGCGCAGC
ACCATGGCCTGAAATAACCTCTGAAAGAGGAACTTGGTTAGGTACCTTCTGAGGCGGAAAGAACCAGCTG
TGGAATGTGTGTCAGTTAGGGTGTGGAAAGTCCCCAGGCTCCCCAGCAGGCAGAAGTATGCAAAGCATGC
ATCTCAATTAGTCAGCAACCAGGTGTGGAAAGTCCCCAGGCTCCCCAGCAGGCAGAAGTATGCAAAGCAT
GCATCTCAATTAGTCAGCAACCATAGTCCCGCCCCTAACTCCGCCCATCCCGCCCCTAACTCCGCCCAGT
TCCGCCCATTCTCCGCCCCATGGCTGACTAATTTTTTTTATTTATGCAGAGGCCGAGGCCGCCTCGGCCT
CTGAGCTATTCCAGAAGTAGTGAGGAGGCTTTTTTGGAGGCCTAGGCTTTTGCAAAAAGCTTGATTCTTC
TGACACAACAGTCTCGAACTTAAGGCTAGAGCCACCATGATTGAACAAGATGGATTGCACGCAGGTTCTC
CGGCCGCTTGGGTGGAGAGGCTATTCGGCTATGACTGGGCACAACAGACAATCGGCTGCTCTGATGCCGC
CGTGTTCCGGCTGTCAGCGCAGGGGCGCCCGGTTCTTTTTGTCAAGACCGACCTGTCCGGTGCCCTGAAT
GAACTGCAGGACGAGGCAGCGCGGCTATCGTGGCTGGCCACGACGGGCGTTCCTTGCGCAGCTGTGCTCG
ACGTTGTCACTGAAGCGGGAAGGGACTGGCTGCTATTGGGCGAAGTGCCGGGGCAGGATCTCCTGTCATC
TCACCTTGCTCCTGCCGAGAAAGTATCCATCATGGCTGATGCAATGCGGCGGCTGCATACGCTTGATCCG
GCTACCTGCCCATTCGACCACCAAGCGAAACATCGCATCGAGCGAGCACGTACTCGGATGGAAGCCGGTC
TTGTCGATCAGGATGATCTGGACGAAGAGCATCAGGGGCTCGCGCCAGCCGAACTGTTCGCCAGGCTCAA
GGCGCGCATGCCCGACGGCGAGGATCTCGTCGTGACCCATGGCGATGCCTGCTTGCCGAATATCATGGTG
GAAAATGGCCGCTTTTCTGGATTCATCGACTGTGGCCGGCTGGGTGTGGCGGACCGCTATCAGGACATAG
CGTTGGCTACCCGTGATATTGCTGAAGAGCTTGGCGGCGAATGGGCTGACCGCTTCCTCGTGCTTTACGG
TATCGCCGCTCCCGATTCGCAGCGCATCGCCTTCTATCGCCTTCTTGACGAGTTCTTCTGAGCGGGACTC
TGGGGTTCGAAATGACCGACCAAGCGACGCCCAACCTGCCATCACGATGGCCGCAATAAAATATCTTTAT
TTTCATTACATCTGTGTGTTGGTTTTTTGTGTGAATCGATAGCGATAAGGATCCTCTTTGCGCTTGCGTT
TTCCCTTGTCCAGATAGCCCAGTAGCTGACATTCATCCGGGGTCAGCACCGTTTCTGCGGACTGGCTTTC
TACGTAATGGTTTCTTAGACGTCAGGTGGCACTTTTCGGGGAAATGTGCGCGGAACCCCTATTTGTTTAT
TTTTCTAAATACATTCAAATATGTATCCGCTCATGAGACAATAACCCTGATAAATGCTTCAATAATATTG
AAAAAGGAAGAGTATGAGTATTCAACATTTCCGTGTCGCCCTTATTCCCTTTTTTGCGGCATTTTGCCTT
CCTGTTTTTGCTCACCCAGAAACGCTGGTGAAAGTAAAAGATGCTGAAGATCAGTTGGGTGCACGAGTGG
GTTACATCGAACTGGATCTCAACAGCGGTAAGATCCTTGAGAGTTTTCGCCCCGAAGAACGTTTTCCAAT
GATGAGCACTTTCAAAGTTCTGCTATGTGGCGCGGTATTATCCCGTATTGACGCCGGGCAAGAGCAACTC
GGTCGCCGCATACACTATTCTCAGAATGACTTGGTTGAGTACTCACCAGTCACAGAAAAGCATCTTACGG
ATGGCATGACAGTAAGAGAATTATGCAGTGCTGCCATAACCATGAGTGATAACACTGCGGCCAACTTACT
TCTGACAACTATCGGAGGACCGAAGGAGCTAACCGCTTTTTTGCACAACATGGGGGATCATGTAACTCGC
CTTGATCGTTGGGAACCGGAGCTGAATGAAGCCATACCAAACGACGAGCGTGACACCACGATGCCTGTAG
CAATGGCAACAACGTTGCGCAAACTATTAACTGGCGAACTACTTACTCTAGCTTCCCGGCAACAATTAAT
AGACTGGATGGAGGCGGATAAAGTTGCAGGACCACTTCTGCGCTCGGCCCTTCCGGCTGGCTGGTTTATT
GCTGATAAATCTGGAGCCGGTGAGCGTGGGTCTCGCGGTATCATTGCAGCACTGGGGCCAGATGGTAAGC
CCTCCCGTATCGTAGTTATCTACACGACGGGGAGTCAGGCAACTATGGATGAACGAAATAGACAGATCGC
TGAGATAGGTGCCTCACTGATTAAGCATTGGTAATTCGAAATGACCGACCAAGCGACGCCCAACCGGTAT
CAGCTCACTCAAAGGCGGTAATACGGTTATCCACAGAATCAGGGGATAACGCAGGAAAGAACATGTGAGC
AAAAGGCCAGCAAAAGGCCAGGAACCGTAAAAAGGCCGCGTTGCTGGCGTTTTTCCATAGGCTCCGCCCC
CCTGACGAGCATCACAAAAATCGACGCTCAAGTCAGAGGTGGCGAAACCCGACAGGACTATAAAGATACC
AGGCGTTTCCCCCTGGAAGCTCCCTCGTGCGCTCTCCTGTTCCGACCCTGCCGCTTACCGGATACCTGTC
CGCCTTTCTCCCTTCGGGAAGCGTGGCGCTTTCTCATAGCTCACGCTGTAGGTATCTCAGTTCGGTGTAG
GTCGTTCGCTCCAAGCTGGGCTGTGTGCACGAACCCCCCGTTCAGCCCGACCGCTGCGCCTTATCCGGTA
ACTATCGTCTTGAGTCCAACCCGGTAAGACACGACTTATCGCCACTGGCAGCAGCCACTGGTAACAGGAT
TAGCAGAGCGAGGTATGTAGGCGGTGCTACAGAGTTCTTGAAGTGGTGGCCTAACTACGGCTACACTAGA
AGGACAGTATTTGGTATCTGCGCTCTGCTGAAGCCAGTTACCTTCGGAAAAAGAGTTGGTAGCTCTTGAT
CCGGCAAACAAACCACCGCTGGTAGCGGTGGTTTTTTTGTTTGCAAGCAGCAGATTACGCGCAGAAAAAA
AGGATTTCAAGAAGATCCTTTGATCTTTTCTACGGGGTCTGACGCTCAGTGGAACGAAAACTCACGTTAA
GGGATTTTGGTCATGAGATTATCAAAAAGGATCTTCACCTAGATCCTTTTATAGTCCGGAAATACAGGAA
CGCACGCTGGATGGCCCTTCGCTGGGATGGTGAAACCATGAAAAATGGCAGCTTCAGTGGATTAAGTGGG
GGTAATGTGGCCTGTACCCTCTGGTTGCATAGGTATTCATACGGTTAAAATTTATCAGGCGCGATTGCGG
CAGTTTTTCGGGTGGTTTGTTGCCATTTTTACCTGTCTGCTGCCGTGATCGCGCTGAACGCGTTTTAGCG
GTGCGTACAATTAAGGGATTATGGTAAATCCACTTACTGTCTGCCCTCGTAGCCATCGAGATAAACCGCA
GTACTCCGGCCACGATGCGTCCGGCGTAGAGGATCGAGATCT
Features (pLannotate 1.2.2; 20 found; start..end, strand, type, name):
    140..517     +  enhancer       CMV enhancer: human cytomegalovirus immediate early enhancer
    519..718     +  promoter       CMV promoter: human cytomegalovirus (CMV) immediate early promoter
    857..989     +  intron         chimeric intron: chimera between introns from human β-globin and immunoglobulin heavy chain genes
   1033..1051    +  promoter       T7 promoter: promoter for bacteriophage T7 RNA polymerase
   1134..1754    +  CDS            RAB7A: RAB7A_HUMAN - Also known as RAB7. Experimental evidence at protein level: Swiss-Prot protein existence level 1. Small GTPase which cycles between active GTP-bound and inactive GDP-bound states. In its active state, binds to a variety of effector proteins playing a key role in the regulation of endo- lysosomal trafficking. Governs early-to-late endosomal maturation, microtubule minus-end as well as plus-end directed endosomal migration and positioning, and endosome-lysosome transport through different protein-protein interaction cascades. Plays a central role, not only in endosomal traffic, but
   1763..1818    +  misc_feature   MCS: pUC18/19 multiple cloning site
   1825..1874    +  CDS            SET1 (fragment): solubility-enhancement tag derived from T7 phage gene 10B
   1882..1901    +  terminator     T7 terminator (fragment): transcription terminator for bacteriophage T7 RNA polymerase
   1923..2044    -  polyA_signal   SV40 poly(A) signal: SV40 polyadenylation signal
   2067..2135    -  CDS            large T antigen (fragment): large T antigen from SV40 (simian virus 40)
   2140..2172    +  rep_origin     M13 ori (fragment): M13 bacteriophage origin of replication; arrow indicates direction of (+) strand synthesis
   2173..2224    -  misc_feature   bom (fragment): basis of mobility region from pBR322
   2289..2646    +  promoter       SV40 promoter: SV40 enhancer and early promoter
   2697..3488    +  CDS            neo: KKA2_KLEPN - Also known as kan, nptII. Experimental evidence at protein level: Swiss-Prot protein existence level 1. Resistance to kanamycin, neomycin, paromomycin, ribostamycin, butirosin and gentamicin B. From Klebsiella pneumoniae.
   3555..3603    +  polyA_signal   poly(A) signal: synthetic polyadenylation signal
   3624..3716    -  CDS            tnpA (fragment): TN5P_ECOLX - Also known as tnp. Experimental evidence at protein level: Swiss-Prot protein existence level 1. Mediates transposition of transposon Tn5 by a 'cut and paste' mechanism. First, the monomeric transposase binds the 19 bp inverted DNA repeats flanking the transposon. Then, dimerization of the DNA- bound transposase creates a synaptic DNA complex. After nicking of the first DNA strand, excision of the transposon proceeds through a series of intermediates. The transposase then mediates the insertion of the transposon at a new site by strand transfer. The activity of the wild- type tran
   3759..3863    +  promoter       AmpR promoter: bla
   3864..4724    +  CDS            AmpR: β-lactamase; bla; confers resistance to ampicillin, carbenicillin, and related antibiotics
   4882..5470    -  rep_origin     ori: high-copy-number ColE1/pMB1/pBR322/pUC origin of replication
   5586..5869    +  misc_feature   cer region: ColE1-derived recombination site that helps to maintain plasmids as monomers
