[The description below was written by a language model from this plasmid's Addgene catalogue record and pLannotate feature annotations shown in this document.]
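Description:
HiBiT-Rab7a Fusion Vector is a mammalian expression plasmid of about 5.9 kb, built on the pBiT3.1-N [CMV/HiBiT/Blast] backbone, that produces human RAB7A carrying an N-terminal HiBiT tag. It is propagated in E. coli as a high-copy plasmid using a ColE1/pUC-type origin and β-lactamase (ampicillin resistance). A ColE1 cer site is also present, which helps keep the plasmid monomeric.

The expression cassette consists of the human cytomegalovirus immediate-early enhancer and promoter followed by a chimeric β-globin/immunoglobulin intron, which generally improves transcript processing and expression. A T7 promoter lies just upstream of the coding region and could support in vitro transcription. The wild-type RAB7A open reading frame follows, and an SV40 polyadenylation signal lies downstream. The HiBiT tag itself was not annotated in the feature table; according to the catalogue entry it is supplied by the backbone at the N terminus, presumably in the short interval between the T7 promoter and the RAB7A coding sequence. HiBiT is a small peptide that complements the LgBiT fragment to reconstitute NanoLuc luciferase activity, allowing luminescent detection or quantification of the tagged protein. RAB7A is a small GTPase that governs late endosome maturation and endosome–lysosome trafficking, so the construct suits luminescent detection of this protein in transfected cells, although the record states only that it is for expressing the fusion.

For selection in mammalian cells, an SV40 enhancer/early promoter drives the neo gene with a synthetic poly(A) signal, conferring G418 resistance. This agrees with the listed selectable marker, although the backbone name implies blasticidin selection and no blasticidin resistance gene appears in the feature table. Several short annotated fragments (SET1, large T antigen, M13 ori, bom, tnpA) are probably incidental partial matches.
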