Addgene plasmid #238603: HiBiT-Rab7a Fusion Vector
Purpose: Express HiBiT-Rab7a Fusion Protein in Mammalian Cells under a CMV promoter
Depositing lab: Promega Corporation.
Backbone
  Vector backbone: pBiT3.1-N [CMV/HiBiT/Blast] Vector
  Vector type: Mammalian Expression
  Selectable markers: Neomycin (select with G418)
Growth in bacteria
  Bacterial resistance: Ampicillin, 100 μg/mL
  Growth temperature: 37°C
  Growth strain: DH5alpha
  Copy number: High Copy
Gene/Insert
  Gene/Insert name: Rab7a
  Species: H. sapiens (human)
  Mutation: None
  Entrez Gene: RAB7A (a.k.a. CMT2B, PRO2706, RAB7)
  Promoter: CMV
  Tag / fusion protein: HiBiT (N terminal on backbone)
  Cloning method: Other
Terms and licenses: Academic/Nonprofit Terms; Industry Terms
How to cite: HiBiT-Rab7a Fusion Vector was a gift from Promega Corporation (Addgene plasmid # 238603 ; http://n2t.net/addgene:238603 ; RRID:Addgene_238603)
